Addgene plasmid #25688: pEBB HA BIR 2
Depositing lab: Colin Duckett. Publication: Uncoupling of the signaling and caspase-inhibitory properties of X-linked inhibitor of apoptosis. Lewis J, Burstein E, Reffey SB, Bratton SB, Roberts AB, Duckett CS. J Biol Chem. 2004 Mar 5. 279(10):9023-9. 10.1074/jbc.M312891200 PubMed 14701799.
Backbone
  Vector backbone: pEBB
  Backbone manufacturer: Baltimore Lab
  Backbone size w/o insert (bp): 5353
  Vector type: Mammalian Expression
Growth in bacteria
  Bacterial resistance: Ampicillin, 100 μg/mL
  Growth temperature: 37°C
  Growth strain: DH5alpha
  Copy number: High Copy
Gene/Insert
  Gene/Insert name: XIAP (alt name: hILP)
  Species: H. sapiens (human)
  Insert size (bp): 500
  Mutation: aa 124-261
  GenBank ID: HSU32974
  Entrez Gene: XIAP (a.k.a. API3, BIRC4, IAP-3, ILP1, MIHA, XLP2, hIAP-3, hIAP3)
  Tag / fusion protein: HA (N terminal on backbone)
  Cloning method: Restriction Enzyme; 5′ cloning site BamHI (unknown if destroyed); 3′ cloning site NotI (unknown if destroyed)
  Sequencing primers: 5′ EF-1a Forward; 3′ M13_puc_F
Terms and licenses: Academic/Nonprofit Terms; Industry Terms: Not Available to Industry
Depositor comments: #827
How to cite: pEBB HA BIR 2 was a gift from Colin Duckett (Addgene plasmid # 25688 ; http://n2t.net/addgene:25688 ; RRID:Addgene_25688)
