[The description below was written by a language model from this plasmid's Addgene catalogue record.]
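Description:
pEBB HA BIR 2 is a mammalian expression plasmid built on the pEBB backbone (about 5.4 kb without insert) that encodes an isolated fragment of human XIAP (X-linked inhibitor of apoptosis, also known as hILP or BIRC4). The insert of roughly 500 bp covers amino acids 124–261 of the protein, which, as the construct name indicates, corresponds to the second baculoviral IAP repeat (BIR2) region. It was placed between BamHI and NotI sites in frame with an HA epitope tag supplied by the backbone, so the fragment is produced with an N-terminal HA tag that allows detection or immunoprecipitation with anti-HA antibodies. In bacteria the plasmid is maintained at high copy number under ampicillin selection. No mammalian selection marker is recorded.

The record does not explicitly name the promoter, although the use of an EF-1α forward sequencing primer at the 5′ end of the insert suggests that expression is driven from an EF-1α promoter, a strong constitutive element active in many mammalian cell types. No feature table is available, so other backbone elements such as the polyadenylation signal and replication origin cannot be described in detail.

The associated work concerns separating the signaling functions of XIAP from its caspase-inhibitory activity. A domain-only construct like this one is suited to transient expression in mammalian cells to ask which activities or protein interactions of XIAP can be attributed to the BIR2 region alone, typically in comparison with full-length XIAP and other domain fragments or mutants.
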