>Addgene plasmid #25688 | pEBB HA BIR 2 | addgene partial sequence | sequence record 31729 | 25688 with EF-1a-F
TTCTCTAGAGATCCCTCGACCTCGAGATCCATTGTGCTGGATCTCACCATGGCTTCTAGCTATCCTTATG
ACGTGCCTGACTATGCCAGCCTGGGATCCAGAGATCATTTTGCCTTAGACAGGCCATCTGAGACACATGC
AGACTATCTTTTGAGAACTGGGCAGGTTGTAGATATATCAGACACCATATACCCGAGGAACCCTGCCATG
TATAGTGAAGAAGCTAGATTAAAGTCCTTTCAGAACTGGCCAGACTATGCTCACCTAACCCCAAGAGAGT
TAGCAAGTGCTGGACTCTACTACACAGGTATTGGTGACCAAGTGCAGTGCTTTTGTTGTGGTGGAAAACT
GAAAAATTGGGAACCTTGTGATCGTGCCTGGTCAGAACACAGGCGACACTTTCCTAATTGCTTCTTTGTT
TTGGGCCGGAATCTTAATATTCGAAGTGAATCTGATGCTGTGAGTTCTGATAGGAATTTCCCAAATTCAA
CAAATCTTCCAAGAAATCCATCCTGACCGCGGCCGCGACTCTAGAGTGAGGGTCCCCACCTGGGACCCTT
GAGAGTATCAGGTCTCCCACGTGGGAGACAAGAAATCCCTGTTTAATATTTAAACAGCAGTGTTCCCCAT
CTGGGTCCTTGCACCCCTCACTCTGGCCTCAGCCGACTGCACAGCGGCCCCTGCATCCCCTTGGCTGTGA
GGCCCCTGGACAAGCAGAGGTGGCCAGAGCTGGGAGGCATGGCCCTGGGGTCCCACGAATTTGCTGGGGA
ATCTCGTTTTTTCTTCTTAAGACTTTTGGGACATGGTTTGACTCCCGAACATCACCGACGTGTCTCCTGT
TTTTCTGGGTGGCCTCGGGACACCTGCCCTGCCCCCACGAG
